Addgene plasmid #225943: pLV-SFFV-CKAP4-WPRE-UbC-Emerald
Purpose: Lentiviral vector plasmid expressing human cytoskeleton associated protein 4 (CKAP4) under the spleen focus-forming virus (SFFV) promoter and Emerald under the Ubiquitin C (UbC) promoter
Depositing lab: Richard Eva & Bart Nieuwenhuis & Evan Reid. Depositing organization: University of Cambridge.
Backbone
  Vector backbone: pLV-SFFV-MCS-WPRE-UbC-Emerald (Addgene #211796)
  Backbone manufacturer: Bart Nieuwenhuis
  Vector type: Mammalian Expression, Lentiviral
Growth in bacteria
  Bacterial resistance: Ampicillin, 100 μg/mL
  Growth temperature: 37°C
  Growth strain: NEB Stable
  Copy number: High Copy
Gene/Insert 1
  Gene/Insert name: CKAP4 (alt name: Cytoskeleton Associated Protein 4)
  Species: H. sapiens (human)
  Insert size (bp): 1809
  Entrez Gene: CKAP4 (a.k.a. CLIMP-63, CLIMP63, ERGIC-63, p63)
  Promoter: SFFV
  Cloning method: Unknown
  Sequencing primers: 5′ n/a
Gene/Insert 2
  Gene/Insert name: Emerald (alt name: EmGFP)
  Species: A. victoria
  Insert size (bp): 717
  Promoter: UbC
  Cloning method: Unknown
  Sequencing primers: 5′ n/a
Resource information
  A portion of this plasmid was derived from a plasmid made by: VectorBuilder
Terms and licenses: Academic/Nonprofit Terms; Industry Terms: Not Available to Industry
How to cite: pLV-SFFV-CKAP4-WPRE-UbC-Emerald was a gift from Richard Eva & Bart Nieuwenhuis & Evan Reid (Addgene plasmid # 225943 ; http://n2t.net/addgene:225943 ; RRID:Addgene_225943)
