[The description below was written by a language model from this plasmid's Addgene catalogue record and pLannotate feature annotations shown in this document.]
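Description:
pLV-SFFV-CKAP4-WPRE-UbC-Emerald is a 12.6 kb HIV-1-based lentiviral transfer plasmid for mammalian expression, built by inserting a gene into the pLV-SFFV-MCS-WPRE-UbC-Emerald backbone. It is propagated in E. coli at high copy through a ColE1/pUC-type origin and selected with ampicillin (AmpR under its own bla promoter). A recombination-reducing strain is listed for growth, as is usual for plasmids with repeated LTRs. The viral portion contains a 5' LTR region, the Ψ packaging signal with a short gag fragment, the Rev response element for Rev-dependent nuclear export of the genomic RNA, the cPPT/CTS, and a ΔU3 self-inactivating 3' LTR. These elements allow the cassette to be packaged into particles when helper functions are supplied in trans, and to integrate without active LTR promoter activity.

The payload comprises two independent transcription units in the same orientation. The spleen focus-forming virus (SFFV) LTR promoter drives the human CKAP4 coding sequence of about 1.8 kb (also called CLIMP-63), followed by a WPRE, annotated as a partial match, that enhances transcript stability and expression. Downstream, the human ubiquitin C promoter drives Emerald, a fast-maturing green fluorescent protein from Aequorea victoria, so transduced cells can be identified without fusing a tag to CKAP4. Outside the LTRs, the annotation also detects legacy backbone remnants: an SV40 promoter with gpt fragments, SV40 small t intron and poly(A) sequences, and fragments of TcR, rop and lacI. None of these is listed as a functional marker. The construct is intended for lentiviral overexpression of CKAP4 with fluorescent marking of transduced cells; the record does not specify a target cell type or experimental application.
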