Features (pLannotate 1.2.2; 34 found; start..end, strand, type, name):
     48..305     +  LTR            5' LTR (truncated): truncated 5' long terminal repeat (LTR) from HIV-1
    352..477     +  misc_feature   HIV-1 Ψ: packaging signal of human immunodeficiency virus type 1
    461..799     +  CDS            HIV-1 gag (fragment): gag protein from human immunodeficiency virus 1; gag
    974..1207    +  misc_feature   RRE: The Rev response element (RRE) of HIV-1 allows for Rev-dependent mRNA export from the nucleus to the cytoplasm.
   1584..1684    +  CDS            Rev (fragment): human immunodeficiency virus 1 (HIV-1) Rev protein; rev; enhances nuclear export of unspliced and incompletely spliced viral mRNAs
   1721..1838    +  misc_feature   cPPT/CTS: central polypurine tract and central termination sequence of HIV-1
   1875..1907    -  misc_feature   MCS (fragment): pBluescript multiple cloning site
   1991..2398    +  promoter       SFFV promoter: spleen focus-forming virus long terminal repeat (LTR) promoter
   2420..4225    +  CDS            CKAP4: CKAP4_HUMAN - Experimental evidence at protein level: Swiss-Prot protein existence level 1. High-affinity epithelial cell surface receptor for the FZD8- related low molecular weight sialoglycopeptide APF/antiproliferative factor. Mediates the APF antiproliferative signaling within cells. From Homo sapiens (Human).
   4240..4270    +  misc_feature   MCS (fragment): pUC18/19 multiple cloning site
   4271..4289    +  misc_feature   MCS (fragment): pBluescript multiple cloning site
   4289..4794    +  misc_feature   WPRE (fragment): woodchuck hepatitis virus posttranscriptional regulatory element
   4787..5973    +  promoter       UbC promoter: human ubiquitin C promoter
   6009..6725    +  CDS            Emerald: Emerald is a basic (constitutively fluorescent) green fluorescent protein published in 1998, derived from Aequorea victoria. It is reported to be a very rapidly-maturing weak dimer.
   6753..6821    +  CDS            nef (fragment): NEF_HV1Z2 - Experimental evidence at protein level: Swiss-Prot protein existence level 1. Extracellular Nef protein targets CD4(+) T-lymphocytes for apoptosis by interacting with CXCR4 surface receptors. From Human immunodeficiency virus type 1 group M subtype D (isolate Z2/CDC-Z34) (HIV-1).
   6823..7056    +  LTR            3' LTR (ΔU3): self-inactivating 3' long terminal repeat (LTR) from HIV-1
   7081..7099    -  promoter       SP6 promoter: promoter for bacteriophage SP6 RNA polymerase
   7327..7606    +  CDS            TcR (fragment): tetracycline efflux protein; tet; confers resistance to tetracycline
   7607..7655    -  misc_feature   bom (fragment): basis of mobility region from pBR322
   7757..7792    -  CDS            rop (fragment): Rop protein, which maintains plasmids at low copy number; rop
   7887..7991    +  promoter       AmpR promoter: bla
   7992..8852    +  CDS            AmpR: β-lactamase; bla; confers resistance to ampicillin, carbenicillin, and related antibiotics
   9023..9611    +  rep_origin     ori: high-copy-number ColE1/pMB1/pBR322/pUC origin of replication
   9794..9850    +  CDS            lacI (fragment): lac repressor; lacI; The lac repressor binds to the lac operator to inhibit transcription in E. coli. This inhibition can be relieved by adding lactose or isopropyl-β-D-thiogalactopyranoside (IPTG).
   9857..10186   +  promoter       SV40 promoter: SV40 enhancer and early promoter
  10386..10505   +  CDS            gpt (fragment): XGPT_ECOLI - Also known as gpp, gxu. Experimental evidence at protein level: Swiss-Prot protein existence level 1. Purine salvage pathway enzyme that catalyzes the transfer of the ribosyl-5-phosphate group from 5-phospho-alpha-D-ribose 1- diphosphate (PRPP) to the N9 position of the 6-oxopurines guanine and xanthine to form the corresponding ribonucleotides GMP (guanosine 5'- monophosphate) and XMP (xanthosine 5'-monophosphate), with the release of PPi. To a lesser extent, also acts on hypoxanthine (PubMed:9100006, PubMed:3886014). Does not ribophosphorylate adenine (PubMed:3886014). From Esch
  10505..10840   +  CDS            gpt (fragment): XGPT_ECOLI - Also known as gpp, gxu. Experimental evidence at protein level: Swiss-Prot protein existence level 1. Purine salvage pathway enzyme that catalyzes the transfer of the ribosyl-5-phosphate group from 5-phospho-alpha-D-ribose 1- diphosphate (PRPP) to the N9 position of the 6-oxopurines guanine and xanthine to form the corresponding ribonucleotides GMP (guanosine 5'- monophosphate) and XMP (xanthosine 5'-monophosphate), with the release of PPi. To a lesser extent, also acts on hypoxanthine (PubMed:9100006, PubMed:3886014). Does not ribophosphorylate adenine (PubMed:3886014). From Esch
  10935..11240   +  CDS            frsA (fragment): FRSA_ECOLI - Also known as yafA. Experimental evidence at protein level: Swiss-Prot protein existence level 1. Catalyzes the hydrolysis of esters (PubMed:15808744). Displays esterase activity toward pNP-butyrate (PubMed:15808744). May stimulate mixed-acid fermentation by acting as a fermentation/respiration switch that down-regulates respiration and up- regulates fermentation rates (PubMed:15169777). From Escherichia coli (strain K12).
  11244..11318   +  CDS            small t antigen (fragment): SV40 (simian virus 40) small t antigen
  11320..11385   +  intron         small t intron: SV40 (simian virus 40) small t antigen intron
  11515..11535   +  CDS            SV40 NLS: nuclear localization signal of SV40 (simian virus 40) large T antigen
  11854..11937   +  CDS            large T antigen (fragment): large T antigen from SV40 (simian virus 40)
  11960..12094   +  polyA_signal   SV40 poly(A) signal: SV40 polyadenylation signal
  12262..12590   +  LTR            3' LTR (fragment): 3' long terminal repeat (LTR) from HIV-1
>Addgene plasmid #225943 | pLV-SFFV-CKAP4-WPRE-UbC-Emerald | addgene full sequence | sequence record 446819 | Addgene NGS Result
TGATATCGAGCTTGCTACAAGGGACTTTCCGCTGGGGACTTTCCAGGGAGGCGTGGCCTGGGCGGGACTG
GGGAGTGGCGAGCCCTCAGATCCTGCATATAAGCAGCTGCTTTTTGCCTGTACTGGGTCTCTCTGGTTAG
ACCAGATCTGAGCCTGGGAGCTCTCTGGCTAACTAGGGAACCCACTGCTTAAGCCTCAATAAAGCTTGCC
TTGAGTGCTTCAAGTAGTGTGTGCCCGTCTGTTGTGTGACTCTGGTAACTAGAGATCCCTCAGACCCTTT
TAGTCAGTGTGGAAAATCTCTAGCAGTGGCGCCCGAACAGGGACTTGAAAGCGAAAGGGAAACCAGAGGA
GCTCTCTCGACGCAGGACTCGGCTTGCTGAAGCGCGCACGGCAAGAGGCGAGGGGCGGCGACTGGTGAGT
ACGCCAAAAATTTTGACTAGCGGAGGCTAGAAGGAGAGAGATGGGTGCGAGAGCGTCAGTATTAAGCGGG
GGAGAATTAGATCGCGATGGGAAAAAATTCGGTTAAGGCCAGGGGGAAAGAAAAAATATAAATTAAAACA
TATAGTATGGGCAAGCAGGGAGCTAGAACGATTCGCAGTTAATCCTGGCCTGTTAGAAACATCAGAAGGC
TGTAGACAAATACTGGGACAGCTACAACCATCCCTTCAGACAGGATCAGAAGAACTTAGATCATTATATA
ATACAGTAGCAACCCTCTATTGTGTGCATCAAAGGATAGAGATAAAAGACACCAAGGAAGCTTTAGACAA
GATAGAGGAAGAGCAAAACAAAAGTAAGACCACCGCACAGCAAGCGGCCGGCCGCTGATCTTCAGACCTG
GAGGAGGAGATATGAGGGACAATTGGAGAAGTGAATTATATAAATATAAAGTAGTAAAAATTGAACCATT
AGGAGTAGCACCCACCAAGGCAAAGAGAAGAGTGGTGCAGAGAGAAAAAAGAGCAGTGGGAATAGGAGCT
TTGTTCCTTGGGTTCTTGGGAGCAGCAGGAAGCACTATGGGCGCAGCGTCAATGACGCTGACGGTACAGG
CCAGACAATTATTGTCTGGTATAGTGCAGCAGCAGAACAATTTGCTGAGGGCTATTGAGGCGCAACAGCA
TCTGTTGCAACTCACAGTCTGGGGCATCAAGCAGCTCCAGGCAAGAATCCTGGCTGTGGAAAGATACCTA
AAGGATCAACAGCTCCTGGGGATTTGGGGTTGCTCTGGAAAACTCATTTGCACCACTGCTGTGCCTTGGA
ATGCTAGTTGGAGTAATAAATCTCTGGAACAGATTTGGAATCACACGACCTGGATGGAGTGGGACAGAGA
AATTAACAATTACACAAGCTTAATACACTCCTTAATTGAAGAATCGCAAAACCAGCAAGAAAAGAATGAA
CAAGAATTATTGGAATTAGATAAATGGGCAAGTTTGTGGAATTGGTTTAACATAACAAATTGGCTGTGGT
ATATAAAATTATTCATAATGATAGTAGGAGGCTTGGTAGGTTTAAGAATAGTTTTTGCTGTACTTTCTAT
AGTGAATAGAGTTAGGCAGGGATATTCACCATTATCGTTTCAGACCCACCTCCCAACCCCGAGGGGACCC
GACAGGCCCGAAGGAATAGAAGAAGAAGGTGGAGAGAGAGACAGAGACAGATCCATTCGATTAGTGAACG
GATCTCGACGGTATCGCCAAATGGCAGTATTCATCCACAATTTTAAAAGAAAAGGGGGGATTGGGGGGTA
CAGTGCAGGGGAAAGAATAGTAGACATAATAGCAACAGACATACAAACTAAAGAATTACAAAAACAAATT
ACAAAAATTCAAAATTTTCGGGTTTATTACAGGGACAGCAGAGATCCAGTTTGGATCGATAAGCTTGATA
TCGAATTCCTGCAGCCCCGATAAAATAAAAGATTTTATTTAGTCTCCAGAAAAAGGGGGGAATGAAAGAC
CCCACCTGTAGGTTTGGCAAGCTAGCTGCAGTAACGCCATTTTGCAAGGCATGGAAAAATACCAAACCAA
GAATAGAGAAGTTCAGATCAAGGGCGGGTACATGAAAATAGCTAACGTTGGGCCAAACAGGATATCTGCG
GTGAGCAGTTTCGGCCCCGGCCCGGGGCCAAGAACAGATGGTCACCGCAGTTTCGGCCCCGGCCCGAGGC
CAAGAACAGATGGTCCCCAGATATGGCCCAACCCTCAGCAGTTTCTTAAGACCCATCAGATGTTTCCAGG
CTCCCCCAAGGACCTGAAATGACCCTGCGCCTTATTTGAATTAACCAATCAGCCTGCTTCTCGCTTCTGT
TCGCGCGCTTCTGCTTCCCGAGCTCTATAAAAGAGCTCACAACCCCTCACTCGGCGCGCCAGTCCTCCGA
CAGACTGAGTCGCCCGGGGGGGATCCACCGGTCGCCACCATGCCCTCGGCCAAACAAAGGGGCTCCAAGG
GCGGCCACGGCGCCGCGAGCCCCTCGGAGAAGGGTGCCCACCCGTCGGGCGGCGCGGATGACGTGGCGAA
GAAGCCGCCGCCGGCGCCGCAGCAGCCGCCGCCGCCGCCCGCGCCGCACCCGCAGCAGCACCCGCAGCAG
CACCCGCAGAACCAGGCGCACGGCAAGGGCGGCCACCGCGGCGGCGGCGGCGGCGGCGGCAAGTCCTCCT
CCTCCTCCTCCGCCTCCGCCGCCGCTGCCGCCGCCGCCGCCTCGTCCTCGGCGTCCTGCTCGCGCAGGCT
CGGCAGGGCGCTCAACTTTCTCTTCTACCTCGCCCTGGTGGCGGCGGCCGCTTTCTCGGGCTGGTGCGTC
CACCACGTCCTGGAGGAGGTCCAGCAGGTCCGGCGCAGCCACCAGGACTTCTCCCGGCAGAGGGAGGAGC
TGGGCCAGGGCTTGCAGGGCGTCGAGCAGAAGGTGCAGTCTTTGCAAGCCACATTTGGAACTTTTGAGTC
CATCTTGAGAAGCTCCCAACATAAACAAGACCTCACAGAGAAAGCTGTGAAGCAAGGGGAGAGTGAGGTC
AGCCGGATCAGCGAAGTGCTGCAGAAACTCCAGAATGAGATTCTCAAAGACCTCTCGGATGGGATCCATG
TGGTGAAGGACGCCCGGGAGCGGGACTTCACGTCCCTGGAGAACACGGTGGAGGAGCGGCTGACGGAGCT
CACCAAATCCATCAACGACAACATCGCCATCTTCACAGAAGTCCAGAAGAGGAGCCAGAAGGAGATCAAT
GACATGAAGGCAAAGGTTGCCTCCCTGGAAGAATCTGAGGGGAACAAGCAGGATTTGAAAGCCTTAAAGG
AAGCTGTGAAGGAGATACAGACCTCAGCCAAGTCCAGAGAGTGGGACATGGAGGCCCTGAGAAGTACCCT
TCAGACTATGGAGTCTGACATCTACACCGAGGTCCGCGAGCTGGTGAGCCTCAAGCAGGAGCAGCAGGCT
TTCAAGGAGGCGGCCGACACGGAGCGGCTCGCCCTGCAGGCCCTCACGGAGAAGCTTCTCAGGTCTGAGG
AGTCCGTCTCCCGCCTCCCGGAGGAGATCCGGAGACTGGAGGAAGAGCTCCGCCAGCTGAAGTCCGATTC
CCACGGGCCGAAGGAGGACGGAGGCTTCAGACACTCGGAAGCCTTTGAGGCACTCCAGCAAAAGAGTCAG
GGACTGGACTCCAGGCTCCAGCACGTGGAGGATGGGGTGCTCTCCATGCAGGTGGCTTCTGCGCGCCAGA
CCGAGAGCCTGGAGTCCCTCCTGTCCAAGAGCCAGGAGCACGAGCAGCGCCTGGCCGCCCTGCAGGGGCG
CCTGGAAGGCCTCGGGTCCTCAGAGGCAGACCAGGATGGCCTGGCCAGCACGGTGAGGAGCCTGGGCGAG
ACCCAGCTGGTGCTCTACGGTGACGTGGAGGAGCTGAAGAGGAGTGTGGGCGAGCTCCCCAGCACCGTGG
AATCACTCCAGAAGGTGCAGGAGCAGGTGCACACGCTGCTCAGTCAGGACCAAGCCCAGGCCGCCCGTCT
GCCTCCTCAGGACTTCCTGGACAGACTTTCTTCTCTAGACAACCTGAAAGCCTCAGTCAGCCAAGTGGAG
GCGGACTTGAAAATGCTCAGGACTGCTGTGGACAGTTTGGTTGCATACTCGGTCAAAATAGAAACCAACG
AGAACAATCTGGAATCAGCCAAGGGTTTACTAGATGACCTGAGGAATGATCTGGATAGGTTGTTTGTGAA
AGTGGAGAAGATTCACGAAAAGGTCTAAAGCGGCCGCGACTCTAGAGTCGACCTGCAGGCATGCAAGCTT
GATATCAAGCTTATCGATAATCAACCTCTGGATTACAAAATTTGTGAAAGATTGACTGGTATTCTTAACT
ATGTTGCTCCTTTTACGCTATGTGGATACGCTGCTTTAATGCCTTTGTATCATGCTATTGCTTCCCGTAT
GGCTTTCATTTTCTCCTCCTTGTATAAATCCTGGTTGCTGTCTCTTTATGAGGAGTTGTGGCCCGTTGTC
AGGCAACGTGGCGTGGTGTGCACTGTGTTTGCTGACGCAACCCCCACTGGTTGGGGCATTGCCACCACCT
GTCAGCTCCTTTCCGGGACTTTCGCTTTCCCCCTCCCTATTGCCACGGCGGAACTCATCGCCGCCTGCCT
TGCCCGCTGCTGGACAGGGGCTCGGCTGTTGGGCACTGACAATTCCGTGGTGTTGTCGGGGAAATCATCG
TCCTTTCCTTGGCTGCTCGCCTGTGTTGCCACCTGGATTCTGCGCGGGACGTCCTTCTGCTACGTCCCTT
CGGCCCTCAATCCAGCGGACCTTCCTTCCCGCGGGCGCCCCCCTCCTCACGGCGAGCGCTGCCACGTCAG
ACGAAGGGCGCAGCGAGCGTCCTGATCCTTCCGCCCGGACGCTCAGGACAGCGGCCCGCTGCTCATAAGA
CTCGGCCTTAGAACCCCAGTATCAGCAGAAGGACATTTTAGGACGGGACTTGGGTGACTCTAGGGCACTG
GTTTTCTTTCCAGAGAGCGGAACAGGCGAGGAAAAGTAGTCCCTTCTCGGCGATTCTGCGGAGGGATCTC
CGTGGGGCGGTGAACGCCGATGATTATATAAGGACGCGCCGGGTGTGGCACAGCTAGTTCCGTCGCAGCC
GGGATTTGGGTCGCGGTTCTTGTTTGTGGATCGCTGTGATCGTCACTTGGTGAGTAGCGGGCTGCTGGGC
TGGCCGGGGCTTTCGTGGCCGCCGGGCCGCTCGGTGGGACGGAAGCGTGTGGAGAGACCGCCAAGGGCTG
TAGTCTGGGTCCGCGAGCAAGGTTGCCCTGAACTGGGGGTTGGGGGGAGCGCAGCAAAATGGCGGCTGTT
CCCGAGTCTTGAATGGAAGACGCTTGTGAGGCGGGCTGTGAGGTCGTTGAAACAAGGTGGGGGGCATGGT
GGGCGGCAAGAACCCAAGGTCTTGAGGCCTTCGCTAATGCGGGAAAGCTCTTATTCGGGTGAGATGGGCT
GGGGCACCATCTGGGGACCCTGACGTGAAGTTTGTCACTGACTGGAGAACTCGGTTTGTCGTCTGTTGCG
GGGGCGGCAGTTATGGCGGTGCCGTTGGGCAGTGCACCCGTACCTTTGGGAGCGCGCGCCCTCGTCGTGT
CGTGACGTCACCCGTTCTGTTGGCTTATAATGCAGGGTGGGGCCACCTGCCGGTAGGTGTGCGGTAGGCT
TTTCTCCGTCGCAGGACGCAGGGTTCGGGCCTAGGGTAGGCTCTCCTGAATCGACAGGCGCCGGACCTCT
GGTGAGGGGAGGGATAAGTGAGGCGTCAGTTTCTTTGGTCGGTTTTATGTACCTATCTTCTTAAGTAGCT
GAAGCTCCGGTTTTGAACTATGCGCTCGGGGTTGGCGAGTGTGTTTTGTGAAGTTTTTTAGGCACCTTTT
GAAATGTAATCATTTGGGTCAATATGTAATTTTCAGTGTTAGACTAGTAAATTGTCCGCTAAATTCTGGC
CGTTTTTGGCTTTTTTGTTAGACGAAGCTTGGTACCGAGCTCGGATCAATTCGCCACCATGGTGAGCAAG
GGCGAGGAGCTGTTCACCGGGGTGGTGCCCATCCTGGTCGAGCTGGACGGCGACGTAAACGGCCACAAGT
TCAGCGTGTCCGGCGAGGGCGAGGGCGATGCCACCTACGGCAAGCTGACCCTGAAGTTCATCTGCACCAC
CGGCAAGCTGCCCGTGCCCTGGCCCACCCTCGTGACCACCTTGACCTACGGCGTGCAGTGCTTCGCCCGC
TACCCCGACCACATGAAGCAGCACGACTTCTTCAAGTCCGCCATGCCCGAAGGCTACGTCCAGGAGCGCA
CCATCTTCTTCAAGGACGACGGCAACTACAAGACCCGCGCCGAGGTGAAGTTCGAGGGCGACACCCTGGT
GAACCGCATCGAGCTGAAGGGCATCGACTTCAAGGAGGACGGCAACATCCTGGGGCACAAGCTGGAGTAC
AACTACAACAGCCACAAGGTCTATATCACCGCCGACAAGCAGAAGAACGGCATCAAGGTGAACTTCAAGA
CCCGCCACAACATCGAGGACGGCAGCGTGCAGCTCGCCGACCACTACCAGCAGAACACCCCCATCGGCGA
CGGCCCCGTGCTGCTGCCCGACAACCACTACCTGAGCACCCAGTCCGCCCTGAGCAAAGACCCCAACGAG
AAGCGCGATCACATGGTCCTGCTGGAGTTCGTGACCGCCGCCGGGATCACTCTCGGCATGGACGAGCTGT
ACAAGTAACTCGAGGGAATTAATTCGAGCTCGGTACCTTTAAGACCAATGACTTACAAGGCAGCTGTAGA
TCTTAGCCACTTTTTAAAAGAAAAGGGGGGACTGGAAGGGCTAATTCACTCCCAACGAAGACAAGATCTG
CTTTTTGCTTGTACTGGGTCTCTCTGGTTAGACCAGATCTGAGCCTGGGAGCTCTCTGGCTAACTAGGGA
ACCCACTGCTTAAGCCTCAATAAAGCTTGCCTTGAGTGCTTCAAGTAGTGTGTGCCCGTCTGTTGTGTGA
CTCTGGTAACTAGAGATCCCTCAGACCCTTTTAGTCAGTGTGGAAAATCTCTAGCAGCATCTAGAATTAA
TTCCGTGTATTCTATAGTGTCACCTAAATCGTATGTGTATGATACATAAGGTTATGTATTAATTGTAGCC
GCGTTCTAACGACAATATGTACAAGCCTAATTGTGTAGCATCTGGCTTACTGAAGCAGACCCTATCATCT
CTCTCGTAAACTGCCGTCAGAGTCGGTTTGGTTGGACGAACCTTCTGAGTTTCTGGTAACGCCGTCCCGC
ACCCGGAAATGGTCAGCGAACCAATCAGCAGGGTCATCGCTAGCCAGATCCTCTACGCCGGACGCATCGT
GGCCGGCATCACCGGCGCCACAGGTGCGGTTGCTGGCGCCTATATCGCCGACATCACCGATGGGGAAGAT
CGGGCTCGCCACTTCGGGCTCATGAGCGCTTGTTTCGGCGTGGGTATGGTGGCAGGCCCCGTGGCCGGGG
GACTGTTGGGCGCCATCTCCTTGCATGCACCATTCCTTGCGGCGGCGGTGCTCAACGGCCTCAACCTACT
ACTGGGCTGCTTCCTAATGCAGGAGTCGCATAAGGGAGAGCGTCGAATGGTGCACTCTCAGTACAATCTG
CTCTGATGCCGCATAGTTAAGCCAGCCCCGACACCCGCCAACACCCGCTGACGCGCCCTGACGGGCTTGT
CTGCTCCCGGCATCCGCTTACAGACAAGCTGTGACCGTCTCCGGGAGCTGCATGTGTCAGAGGTTTTCAC
CGTCATCACCGAAACGCGCGAGACGAAAGGGCCTCGTGATACGCCTATTTTTATAGGTTAATGTCATGAT
AATAATGGTTTCTTAGACGTCAGGTGGCACTTTTCGGGGAAATGTGCGCGGAACCCCTATTTGTTTATTT
TTCTAAATACATTCAAATATGTATCCGCTCATGAGACAATAACCCTGATAAATGCTTCAATAATATTGAA
AAAGGAAGAGTATGAGTATTCAACATTTCCGTGTCGCCCTTATTCCCTTTTTTGCGGCATTTTGCCTTCC
TGTTTTTGCTCACCCAGAAACGCTGGTGAAAGTAAAAGATGCTGAAGATCAGTTGGGTGCACGAGTGGGT
TACATCGAACTGGATCTCAACAGCGGTAAGATCCTTGAGAGTTTTCGCCCCGAAGAACGTTTTCCAATGA
TGAGCACTTTTAAAGTTCTGCTATGTGGCGCGGTATTATCCCGTATTGACGCCGGGCAAGAGCAACTCGG
TCGCCGCATACACTATTCTCAGAATGACTTGGTTGAGTACTCACCAGTCACAGAAAAGCATCTTACGGAT
GGCATGACAGTAAGAGAATTATGCAGTGCTGCCATAACCATGAGTGATAACACTGCGGCCAACTTACTTC
TGACAACGATCGGAGGACCGAAGGAGCTAACCGCTTTTTTGCACAACATGGGGGATCATGTAACTCGCCT
TGATCGTTGGGAACCGGAGCTGAATGAAGCCATACCAAACGACGAGCGTGACACCACGATGCCTGTAGCA
ATGGCAACAACGTTGCGCAAACTATTAACTGGCGAACTACTTACTCTAGCTTCCCGGCAACAATTAATAG
ACTGGATGGAGGCGGATAAAGTTGCAGGACCACTTCTGCGCTCGGCCCTTCCGGCTGGCTGGTTTATTGC
TGATAAATCTGGAGCCGGTGAGCGTGGGTCTCGCGGTATCATTGCAGCACTGGGGCCAGATGGTAAGCCC
TCCCGTATCGTAGTTATCTACACGACGGGGAGTCAGGCAACTATGGATGAACGAAATAGACAGATCGCTG
AGATAGGTGCCTCACTGATTAAGCATTGGTAACTGTCAGACCAAGTTTACTCATATATACTTTAGATTGA
TTTAAAACTTCATTTTTAATTTAAAAGGATCTAGGTGAAGATCCTTTTTGATAATCTCATGACCAAAATC
CCTTAACGTGAGTTTTCGTTCCACTGAGCGTCAGACCCCGTAGAAAAGATCAAAGGATCTTCTTGAGATC
CTTTTTTTCTGCGCGTAATCTGCTGCTTGCAAACAAAAAAACCACCGCTACCAGCGGTGGTTTGTTTGCC
GGATCAAGAGCTACCAACTCTTTTTCCGAAGGTAACTGGCTTCAGCAGAGCGCAGATACCAAATACTGTT
CTTCTAGTGTAGCCGTAGTTAGGCCACCACTTCAAGAACTCTGTAGCACCGCCTACATACCTCGCTCTGC
TAATCCTGTTACCAGTGGCTGCTGCCAGTGGCGATAAGTCGTGTCTTACCGGGTTGGACTCAAGACGATA
GTTACCGGATAAGGCGCAGCGGTCGGGCTGAACGGGGGGTTCGTGCACACAGCCCAGCTTGGAGCGAACG
ACCTACACCGAACTGAGATACCTACAGCGTGAGCTATGAGAAAGCGCCACGCTTCCCGAAGGGAGAAAGG
CGGACAGGTATCCGGTAAGCGGCAGGGTCGGAACAGGAGAGCGCACGAGGGAGCTTCCAGGGGGAAACGC
CTGGTATCTTTATAGTCCTGTCGGGTTTCGCCACCTCTGACTTGAGCGTCGATTTTTGTGATGCTCGTCA
GGGGGGCGGAGCCTATGGAAAAACGCCAGCAACGCGGCCTTTTTACGGTTCCTGGCCTTTTGCTGGCCTT
TTGCTCACATGTTCTTTCCTGCGTTATCCCCTGATTCTGTGGATAACCGTATTACCGCCTTTGAGTGAGC
TGATACCGCTCGCCGCAGCCGAACGACCGAGCGCAGCGAGTCAGTGAGCGAGGAAGCGGAAGAGCGCCCA
ATACGCAAACCGCCTCTCCCCGCGCGTTGGCCGATTCATTAATGCAGCTGTGGAATGTGTGTCAGTTAGG
GTGTGGAAAGTCCCCAGGCTCCCCAGCAGGCAGAAGTATGCAAAGCATGCATCTCAATTAGTCAGCAACC
AGGTGTGGAAAGTCCCCAGGCTCCCCAGCAGGCAGAAGTATGCAAAGCATGCATCTCAATTAGTCAGCAA
CCATAGTCCCGCCCCTAACTCCGCCCATCCCGCCCCTAACTCCGCCCAGTTCCGCCCATTCTCCGCCCCA
TGGCTGACTAATTTTTTTTATTTATGCAGAGGCCGAGGCCGCCTCGGCCTCTGAGCTATTCCAGAAGTAG
TGAGGAGGCTTTTTTGGAGGCCTAGGCTTTTGCAAAAAGCTTGGACACAAGACAGGCTTGCGAGATATGT
TTGAGAATACCACTTTATCCCGCGTCAGGGAGAGGCAGTGCGTAAAAAGACGCGGACTCATGTGAAATAC
TGGTTTTTAGTGCGCCAGATCTCTATAATCTCGCGCAACCTATTTTCCCCTCGAACACTTTTTAAGCCGT
AGATAAACAGGCTGGGACACTTCACATGAGCGAAAAATACATCGTCACCTGGGACATGTTGCAGATCCAT
GCACGTAAACTCGCAAGCCGACTGATGCCTTCTGAACAATGGAAAGGCATTATTGCCGTAAGCCGTGGCG
GTCTGTACCGGGTGCGTTACTGGCGCGTGAACTGGGTATTCGTCATGTCGATACCGTTTGTATTTCCAGC
TACGATCACGACAACCAGCGCGAGCTTAAAGTGCTGAAACGCGCAGAAGGCGATGGCGAAGGCTTCATCG
TTATTGATGACCTGGTGGATACCGGTGGTACTGCGGTTGCGATTCGTGAAATGTATCCAAAAGCGCACTT
TGTCACCATCTTCGCAAAACCGGCTGGTCGTCCGCTGGTTGATGACTATGTTGTTGATATCCCGCAAGAT
ACCTGGATTGAACAGCCGTGGGATATGGGCGTCGTATTCGTCCCGCCAATCTCCGGTCGCTAATCTTTTC
AACGCCTGGCACTGCCGGGCGTTGTTCTTTTTAACTTCAGGCGGGTTACAATAGTTTCCAGTAAGTATTC
TGGAGGCTGCATCCATGACACAGGCAAACCTGAGCGAAACCCTGTTCAAACCCCGCTTTAAACATCCTGA
AACCTCGACGCTAGTCCGCCGCTTTAATCACGGCGCACAACCGCCTGTGCAGTCGGCCCTTGATGGTAAA
ACCATCCCTCACTGGTATCGCATGATTAACCGTCTGATGTGGATCTGGCGCGGCATTGACCCACGCGAAA
TCCTCGACGTCCAGGCACGTATTGTGATGAGCGATGCCGAACGTACCGACGATGATTTATACGATACGGT
GATTGGCTACCGTGGCGGCAACTGGATTTATGAGTGGGCCCCGGATCTTTGTGAAGGAACCTTACTTCTG
TGGTGTGACATAATTGGACAAACTACCTACAGAGATTTAAAGCTCTAAGGTAAATATAAAATTTTTAAGT
GTATAATGTGTTAAACTACTGATTCTAATTGTTTGTGTATTTTAGATTCCAACCTATGGAACTGATGAAT
GGGAGCAGTGGTGGAATGCCTTTAATGAGGAAAACCTGTTTTGCTCAGAAGAAATGCCATCTAGTGATGA
TGAGGCTACTGCTGACTCTCAACATTCTACTCCTCCAAAAAAGAAGAGAAAGGTAGAAGACCCCAAGGAC
TTTCCTTCAGAATTGCTAAGTTTTTTGAGTCATGCTGTGTTTAGTAATAGAACTCTTGCTTGCTTTGCTA
TTTACACCACAAAGGAAAAAGCTGCACTGCTATACAAGAAAATTATGGAAAAATATTCTGTAACCTTTAT
AAGTAGGCATAACAGTTATAATCATAACATACTGTTTTTTCTTACTCCACACAGGCATAGAGTGTCTGCT
ATTAATAACTATGCTCAAAAATTGTGTACCTTTAGCTTTTTAATTTGTAAAGGGGTTAATAAGGAATATT
TGATGTATAGTGCCTTGACTAGAGATCATAATCAGCCATACCACATTTGTAGAGGTTTTACTTGCTTTAA
AAAACCTCCCACACCTCCCCCTGAACCTGAAACATAAAATGAATGCAATTGTTGTTGTTAACTTGTTTAT
TGCAGCTTATAATGGTTACAAATAAAGCAATAGCATCACAAATTTCACAAATAAAGCATTTTTTTCACTG
CATTCTAGTTGTGGTTTGTCCAAACTCATCAATGTATCTTATCATGTCTGGATCAACTGGATAACTCAAG
CTAACCAAAATCATCCCAAACTTCCCACCCCATACCCTATTACCACTGCCAATTACCTGTGGTTTCATTT
ACTCTAAACCTGTGATTCCTCTGAATTATTTTCATTTTAAAGAAATTGTATTTGTTAAATATGTACTACA
AACTTAGTAGTTGGAAGGGCTAATTCACTCCCAAAGAAGACAAGATATCCTTGATCTGTGGATCTACCAC
ACACAAGGCTACTTCCCTGATTAGCAGAACTACACACCAGGGCCAGGGGTCAGATATCCACTGACCTTTG
GATGGTGCTACAAGCTAGTACCAGTTGAGCCAGATAAGGTAGAAGAGGCCAATAAAGGAGAGAACACCAG
CTTGTTACACCCTGTGAGCCTGCATGGGATGGATGACCCGGAGAGAGAAGTGTTAGAGTGGAGGTTTGAC
AGCCGCCTAGCATTTCATCACGTGGCCCGAGAGCTGCATCCGGAGTACTTCAAGAACTGC
